Addgene plasmid #223528: pCHMP4B-NS3-Green
Purpose: Mammalian expression of CHMP4B fused to the hepatitis C virus protease NS3 through a short linker containing the NS3 cleavage site, along with a green fluorescent protein.
Depositing lab: Winfried Weissenhorn. Publication: An Inducible ESCRT-III Inhibition Tool to Control HIV-1 Budding. Wang H, Gallet B, Moriscot C, Pezet M, Chatellard C, Kleman JP, Gottlinger H, Weissenhorn W, Boscheron C. Viruses. 2023 Nov 22;15(12):2289. doi: 10.3390/v15122289. PubMed 38140530.
Backbone
  Vector backbone: pCDNA 3.1
  Backbone size w/o insert (bp): 5428
  Total vector size (bp): 7547
  Vector type: Mammalian Expression
  Selectable markers: Neomycin (select with G418)
Growth in bacteria
  Bacterial resistance: Ampicillin, 100 μg/mL
  Growth temperature: 37°C
  Growth strain: DH5alpha
  Copy number: High Copy
Gene/Insert
  Gene/Insert name: CHMP4B
  Species: H. sapiens (human)
  Insert size (bp): 2151
  Entrez Gene: CHMP4B (a.k.a. C20orf178, CHMP4A, CTPP3, CTRCT31, SNF7, SNF7-2, Shax1, VPS32B, Vps32-2, dJ553F4.4)
  Promoter: CMV
  Tag / fusion protein: NS3 Hepatitis C protease (C terminal on insert); mNeonGreen (C terminal on insert)
  Cloning method: Other
  Sequencing primers: 5′ pCDNA3_for, CMVfor, pEGFPN1for; 3′ pCDNA3_rev, pCR3.1-BGHrev
Resource information
  A portion of this plasmid was derived from a plasmid made by: ThermoFisher Gen'art
Terms and licenses: Academic/Nonprofit Terms; Industry Terms: Not Available to Industry
How to cite: pCHMP4B-NS3-Green was a gift from Winfried Weissenhorn (Addgene plasmid # 223528 ; http://n2t.net/addgene:223528 ; RRID:Addgene_223528)
