[The description below was written by a language model from this plasmid's Addgene catalogue record and pLannotate feature annotations shown in this document.]
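Description:
pCHMP4B-NS3-Green is a mammalian expression plasmid built on the pcDNA3.1 backbone. It is maintained in E. coli through a high-copy ColE1/pUC-type origin and an ampicillin resistance gene (β-lactamase with its own promoter). An f1 origin is also present. For selection in mammalian cells, an SV40 enhancer/early promoter drives the neomycin phosphotransferase gene, followed by an SV40 polyadenylation signal, which allows G418 selection of stable transfectants. The short fragments annotated as bom, HIV-1 LTR, ble, lacI and the lac promoter/operator region appear to be backbone remnants or partial matches rather than functional payload.

The expression cassette uses the CMV immediate-early enhancer and promoter, with a T7 promoter just upstream of the insert, and ends at the bovine growth hormone polyadenylation signal. The open reading frame encodes human CHMP4B, a core ESCRT-III subunit involved in membrane fission events, including the budding of HIV-1. CHMP4B is followed by a segment of the hepatitis C virus genotype 1a polyprotein, which the catalogue entry identifies as the NS3 protease, and then by the green fluorescent protein mNeonGreen. According to the record, CHMP4B is joined to NS3 by a short linker carrying an NS3 cleavage site.

This arrangement suggests that the active protease removes itself and the fluorescent tag from CHMP4B, whereas blocking the protease would leave a bulky C-terminal fusion intact. The record does not spell out this mechanism or name an inhibitor. The associated publication describes an inducible tool for inhibiting ESCRT-III to control HIV-1 budding, and mNeonGreen allows the fusion to be visualised.
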