Features (pLannotate 1.2.2; 22 found; start..end, strand, type, name):
     28..80      -  misc_feature   bom (fragment): basis of mobility region from pBR322
    235..614     +  enhancer       CMV enhancer: human cytomegalovirus immediate early enhancer
    615..818     +  promoter       CMV promoter: human cytomegalovirus (CMV) immediate early promoter
    814..847     +  LTR            5' LTR (truncated) (fragment): truncated 5' long terminal repeat (LTR) from HIV-1
    863..881     +  promoter       T7 promoter: promoter for bacteriophage T7 RNA polymerase
    917..1588    +  CDS            CHMP4B: CHM4B_HUMAN - Also known as C20orf178, SHAX1. Experimental evidence at protein level: Swiss-Prot protein existence level 1. (Microbial infection) The ESCRT machinery also functions in topologically equivalent membrane fission events, such as the budding of enveloped viruses (HIV-1 and other lentiviruses). Via its interaction with PDCD6IP involved in HIV-1 p6- and p9-dependent virus release. From Homo sapiens (Human).
   1778..2311    +  CDS            POLG_HCV1 (fragment): Experimental evidence at protein level: Swiss-Prot protein existence level 1. [RNA-directed RNA polymerase]: RNA-dependent RNA polymerase that performs primer-template recognition and RNA synthesis during viral replication. From Hepatitis C virus genotype 1a (isolate 1) (HCV).
   2366..3070    +  CDS            mNeonGreen: mNeonGreen is a basic (constitutively fluorescent) green/yellow fluorescent protein published in 2013, derived from Branchiostoma lanceolatum. It is reported to be a very rapidly-maturing monomer with moderate acid sensitivity.
   3151..3375    +  polyA_signal   bGH poly(A) signal: bovine growth hormone polyadenylation signal
   3379..3400    +  promoter       SV40 promoter (fragment): SV40 enhancer and early promoter
   3421..3849    +  rep_origin     f1 ori (sequence partly withheld): f1 bacteriophage origin of replication; arrow indicates direction of (+) strand synthesis
   3863..4192    +  promoter       SV40 promoter: SV40 enhancer and early promoter
   4259..5050    +  CDS            neo: KKA2_KLEPN - Also known as kan, nptII. Experimental evidence at protein level: Swiss-Prot protein existence level 1. Resistance to kanamycin, neomycin, paromomycin, ribostamycin, butirosin and gentamicin B. From Klebsiella pneumoniae.
   5074..5232    +  CDS            ble (fragment): BLE_KLEPN - Experimental evidence at protein level: Swiss-Prot protein existence level 1. Binding protein with a strong affinity to the bleomycin family of antibiotics. Binds to CL990; an antimitotic-antibiotic compound. From Klebsiella pneumoniae.
   5227..5348    +  polyA_signal   SV40 poly(A) signal: SV40 polyadenylation signal
   5421..5437    -  protein_bind   lac operator: The lac repressor binds to the lac operator to inhibit transcription in E. coli. This inhibition can be relieved by adding lactose or isopropyl-β-D-thiogalactopyranoside (IPTG). lac repressor encoded by lacI
   5445..5475    -  promoter       lac promoter: promoter for the E. coli lac operon
   5490..5511    -  protein_bind   CAP binding site: CAP binding activates transcription in the presence of cAMP. E. coli catabolite activator protein
   5524..5616    -  CDS            lacI (fragment): lac repressor; lacI; The lac repressor binds to the lac operator to inhibit transcription in E. coli. This inhibition can be relieved by adding lactose or isopropyl-β-D-thiogalactopyranoside (IPTG).
   5799..6387    -  rep_origin     ori: high-copy-number ColE1/pMB1/pBR322/pUC origin of replication
   6558..7418    -  CDS            AmpR: β-lactamase; bla; confers resistance to ampicillin, carbenicillin, and related antibiotics
   7419..7523    -  promoter       AmpR promoter: bla
>Addgene plasmid #223528 | pCHMP4B-NS3-Green | addgene full sequence | sequence record 443349 | Addgene NGS Result
GACGGATCGGGAGATCTCCCGATCCCCTATGGTGCACTCTCAGTACAATCTGCTCTGATGCCGCATAGTT
AAGCCAGTATCTGCTCCCTGCTTGTGTGTTGGAGGTCGCTGAGTAGTGCGCGAGCAAAATTTAAGCTACA
ACAAGGCAAGGCTTGACCGACAATTGCATGAAGAATCTGCTTAGGGTTAGGCGTTTTGCGCTGCTTCGCG
ATGTACGGGCCAGATATACGCGTTGACATTGATTATTGACTAGTTATTAATAGTAATCAATTACGGGGTC
ATTAGTTCATAGCCCATATATGGAGTTCCGCGTTACATAACTTACGGTAAATGGCCCGCCTGGCTGACCG
CCCAACGACCCCCGCCCATTGACGTCAATAATGACGTATGTTCCCATAGTAACGCCAATAGGGACTTTCC
ATTGACGTCAATGGGTGGAGTATTTACGGTAAACTGCCCACTTGGCAGTACATCAAGTGTATCATATGCC
AAGTACGCCCCCTATTGACGTCAATGACGGTAAATGGCCCGCCTGGCATTATGCCCAGTACATGACCTTA
TGGGACTTTCCTACTTGGCAGTACATCTACGTATTAGTCATCGCTATTACCATGGTGATGCGGTTTTGGC
AGTACATCAATGGGCGTGGATAGCGGTTTGACTCACGGGGATTTCCAAGTCTCCACCCCATTGACGTCAA
TGGGAGTTTGTTTTGGCACCAAAATCAACGGGACTTTCCAAAATGTCGTAACAACTCCGCCCCATTGACG
CAAATGGGCGGTAGGCGTGTACGGTGGGAGGTCTATATAAGCAGAGCTCTCTGGCTAACTAGAGAACCCA
CTGCTTACTGGCTTATCGAAATTAATACGACTCACTATAGGGAGACCCAAGCTGGCTAGCGTTTAAACTT
AAGCTTATGAGCGTGTTCGGCAAGCTGTTCGGAGCCGGCGGAGGAAAAGCTGGAAAAGGCGGACCTACAC
CTCAAGAGGCCATCCAGAGACTGCGGGACACCGAGGAAATGCTGAGCAAGAAGCAAGAGTTCCTCGAGAA
GAAGATCGAGCAAGAGCTGACCGCCGCCAAGAAGCACGGCACCAAGAACAAAAGAGCCGCTCTGCAGGCC
CTGAAGCGGAAGAAGAGATACGAGAAGCAGCTGGCCCAGATCGACGGCACCCTGAGCACAATCGAGTTCC
AGAGAGAGGCCCTGGAAAACGCCAACACCAACACCGAGGTGCTGAAGAACATGGGCTATGCCGCCAAGGC
CATGAAGGCCGCTCACGACAACATGGACATCGACAAGGTGGACGAGCTGATGCAGGATATCGCCGACCAG
CAAGAACTGGCCGAAGAGATCAGCACCGCCATCTCTAAGCCTGTCGGCTTCGGCGAAGAGTTCGACGAGG
ATGAGCTGATGGCCGAGCTGGAAGAACTGGAACAAGAGGAACTGGATAAGAACCTGCTGGAAATCAGCGG
CCCTGAGACAGTGCCCCTGCCTAATGTGCCTTCTATCGCCCTGCCTAGCAAGCCTGCCAAGAAGAAAGAG
GAAGAGGACGACGACATGAAGGAACTCGAGAACTGGGCCGGCTCTATGGGCGGCTCTACAGGCAATTGGA
GCCATCCTCAGTTCGAGAAAGGCAGCGGCAGCTGTCAAGAGTTTGATGAGATGGAAGAGTGCAGCCAGCA
TCTGCCTGGCGCTGGATCTTCTGGCGGATCTCACATGGCCAGCATGAAGAAAAAGGGCAGCGTGGTCATC
GTGGGCAGAATCAACCTGAGCGGCGATACCGCCTACGCTCAGCAGACAAGAGGCGAGGAAGGCTGCCAAG
AGACAAGCCAGACCGGCAGAGACAAGAACCAGGTGGAAGGCGAGGTGCAGATCGTGTCTACAGCTACCCA
GACCTTCCTGGCCACCAGCATCAATGGCGTGCTGTGGACAGTGTATCACGGCGCTGGCACCAGGACAATC
GCCTCTCCAAAAGGCCCCGTGACACAGATGTACACCAATGTGGACAAAGATCTGGTGGGTTGGCAGGCAC
CGCAAGGCAGCCGTAGCCTGACGCCGTGCACCTGTGGCAGTTCCGATCTGTATCTGGTTACCCGCCATGC
GGACGTGATTCCGGTTCGTCGCCGTGGCGATAGTCGTGGTTCCCTGCTGTCACCGCGCCCGATCTCGTAC
CTGAAAGGTTCATCGGGTGGTCCGCTGCTGTGCCCGGCAGGTCACGCAGTTGGTATTTTTCGTGCAGCAG
TCAGCACCCGCGGCGTGGCTAAAGCGGTTGATTTCATCCCGGTGGAATCCCTGGAAACCACGATGCGTTC
TGGCAGCGGCGACTACAAAGACGATGATGATAAATCCTCCGGCTCCGGCAGCGCTATGGTGAGCAAGGGC
GAGGAGGATAACATGGCCTCTCTCCCAGCGACACATGAGTTACACATCTTTGGCTCCATCAACGGTATGG
ACTTTGACATGGTGGGTCAGGGCACCGGCAATCCAAATGATGGTTATGAGGAGTTAAACCTGAAGTCCAC
CAAGGGTGACCTCCAGTTCTCCCCCTGGATTCTGGTCCCTCATATCGGGTATGGCTTCCATCAGTACCTG
CCCTACCCTGACGGGATGTCGCCTTTCCAGGCCGCCATGGTAGATGGCTCCGGATACCAAGTCCATCGCA
CAATGCAGTTTGAAGATGGTGCCTCCCTTACTGTTAACTACCGCTACACCTACGAGGGAAGCCACATCAA
AGGAGAGGCCCAGGTGAAGGGGACTGGTTTCCCTGCTGACGGTCCTGTGATGACCAACTCGCTGACCGCT
GCGGACTGGTGCAGGTCGAAGAAGACTTACCCCAACGACAAAACCATCATCAGTACCTTTAAGTGGAGTT
ACACCACTGGAAATGGCAAGCGCTACCGGAGCACTGCGCGGACCACCTACACCTTTGCCAAGCCAATGGC
GGCTAACTATCTGAAGAACCAGCCGATGTACGTGTTCCGTAAGACGGAGCTCAAGCACTCCAAGACCGAG
CTCAACTTCAAGGAGTGGCAAAAGGCCTTTACCGATGTGATGGGCATGGACGAGCTGTACGTAGGAATTC
TGCAGATATCCAGCACAGTGGCGGCCGCTCGAGTCTAGAGGGCCCGTTTAAACCCGCTGATCAGCCTCGA
CTGTGCCTTCTAGTTGCCAGCCATCTGTTGTTTGCCCCTCCCCCGTGCCTTCCTTGACCCTGGAAGGTGC
CACTCCCACTGTCCTTTCCTAATAAAATGAGGAAATTGCATCGCATTGTCTGAGTAGGTGTCATTCTATT
CTGGGGGGTGGGGTGGGGCAGGACAGCAAGGGGGAGGATTGGGAAGACAATAGCAGGCATGCTGGGGATG
CGGTGGGCTCTATGGCTTCTGAGGCGGAAAGAACCAGCTGGGGCTCTAGGGGGTATCCCC
[124 nt withheld, positions 3421-3544]
C
[91 nt withheld, positions 3546-3636]
A
[49 nt withheld, positions 3638-3686]
CCTTTGACGTTGGAGTCCACGTTCTTT
[37 nt withheld, positions 3714-3750]
ACCCTATCTCGGTCTATTCTTTTGATTTATAAGGGATTTTGCCGATTTCGGCCTATTGGTTAAAAAATGA
GCTGATTTAACAAAAATTTAACGCGAATTAATTCTGTGGAATGTGTGTCAGTTAGGGTGTGGAAAGTCCC
CAGGCTCCCCAGCAGGCAGAAGTATGCAAAGCATGCATCTCAATTAGTCAGCAACCAGGTGTGGAAAGTC
CCCAGGCTCCCCAGCAGGCAGAAGTATGCAAAGCATGCATCTCAATTAGTCAGCAACCATAGTCCCGCCC
CTAACTCCGCCCATCCCGCCCCTAACTCCGCCCAGTTCCGCCCATTCTCCGCCCCATGGCTGACTAATTT
TTTTTATTTATGCAGAGGCCGAGGCCGCCTCTGCCTCTGAGCTATTCCAGAAGTAGTGAGGAGGCTTTTT
TGGAGGCCTAGGCTTTTGCAAAAAGCTCCCGGGAGCTTGTATATCCATTTTCGGATCTGATCAAGAGACA
GGATGAGGATCGTTTCGCATGATTGAACAAGATGGATTGCACGCAGGTTCTCCGGCCGCTTGGGTGGAGA
GGCTATTCGGCTATGACTGGGCACAACAGACAATCGGCTGCTCTGATGCCGCCGTGTTCCGGCTGTCAGC
GCAGGGGCGCCCGGTTCTTTTTGTCAAGACCGACCTGTCCGGTGCCCTGAATGAACTGCAGGACGAGGCA
GCGCGGCTATCGTGGCTGGCCACGACGGGCGTTCCTTGCGCAGCTGTGCTCGACGTTGTCACTGAAGCGG
GAAGGGACTGGCTGCTATTGGGCGAAGTGCCGGGGCAGGATCTCCTGTCATCTCACCTTGCTCCTGCCGA
GAAAGTATCCATCATGGCTGATGCAATGCGGCGGCTGCATACGCTTGATCCGGCTACCTGCCCATTCGAC
CACCAAGCGAAACATCGCATCGAGCGAGCACGTACTCGGATGGAAGCCGGTCTTGTCGATCAGGATGATC
TGGACGAAGAGCATCAGGGGCTCGCGCCAGCCGAACTGTTCGCCAGGCTCAAGGCGCGCATGCCCGACGG
CGAGGATCTCGTCGTGACCCATGGCGATGCCTGCTTGCCGAATATCATGGTGGAAAATGGCCGCTTTTCT
GGATTCATCGACTGTGGCCGGCTGGGTGTGGCGGACCGCTATCAGGACATAGCGTTGGCTACCCGTGATA
TTGCTGAAGAGCTTGGCGGCGAATGGGCTGACCGCTTCCTCGTGCTTTACGGTATCGCCGCTCCCGATTC
GCAGCGCATCGCCTTCTATCGCCTTCTTGACGAGTTCTTCTGAGCGGGACTCTGGGGTTCGAAATGACCG
ACCAAGCGACGCCCAACCTGCCATCACGAGATTTCGATTCCACCGCCGCCTTCTATGAAAGGTTGGGCTT
CGGAATCGTTTTCCGGGACGCCGGCTGGATGATCCTCCAGCGCGGGGATCTCATGCTGGAGTTCTTCGCC
CACCCCAACTTGTTTATTGCAGCTTATAATGGTTACAAATAAAGCAATAGCATCACAAATTTCACAAATA
AAGCATTTTTTTCACTGCATTCTAGTTGTGGTTTGTCCAAACTCATCAATGTATCTTATCATGTCTGTAT
ACCGTCGACCTCTAGCTAGAGCTTGGCGTAATCATGGTCATAGCTGTTTCCTGTGTGAAATTGTTATCCG
CTCACAATTCCACACAACATACGAGCCGGAAGCATAAAGTGTAAAGCCTGGGGTGCCTAATGAGTGAGCT
AACTCACATTAATTGCGTTGCGCTCACTGCCCGCTTTCCAGTCGGGAAACCTGTCGTGCCAGCTGCATTA
ATGAATCGGCCAACGCGCGGGGAGAGGCGGTTTGCGTATTGGGCGCTCTTCCGCTTCCTCGCTCACTGAC
TCGCTGCGCTCGGTCGTTCGGCTGCGGCGAGCGGTATCAGCTCACTCAAAGGCGGTAATACGGTTATCCA
CAGAATCAGGGGATAACGCAGGAAAGAACATGTGAGCAAAAGGCCAGCAAAAGGCCAGGAACCGTAAAAA
GGCCGCGTTGCTGGCGTTTTTCCATAGGCTCCGCCCCCCTGACGAGCATCACAAAAATCGACGCTCAAGT
CAGAGGTGGCGAAACCCGACAGGACTATAAAGATACCAGGCGTTTCCCCCTGGAAGCTCCCTCGTGCGCT
CTCCTGTTCCGACCCTGCCGCTTACCGGATACCTGTCCGCCTTTCTCCCTTCGGGAAGCGTGGCGCTTTC
TCATAGCTCACGCTGTAGGTATCTCAGTTCGGTGTAGGTCGTTCGCTCCAAGCTGGGCTGTGTGCACGAA
CCCCCCGTTCAGCCCGACCGCTGCGCCTTATCCGGTAACTATCGTCTTGAGTCCAACCCGGTAAGACACG
ACTTATCGCCACTGGCAGCAGCCACTGGTAACAGGATTAGCAGAGCGAGGTATGTAGGCGGTGCTACAGA
GTTCTTGAAGTGGTGGCCTAACTACGGCTACACTAGAAGAACAGTATTTGGTATCTGCGCTCTGCTGAAG
CCAGTTACCTTCGGAAAAAGAGTTGGTAGCTCTTGATCCGGCAAACAAACCACCGCTGGTAGCGGTGGTT
TTTTTGTTTGCAAGCAGCAGATTACGCGCAGAAAAAAAGGATCTCAAGAAGATCCTTTGATCTTTTCTAC
GGGGTCTGACGCTCAGTGGAACGAAAACTCACGTTAAGGGATTTTGGTCATGAGATTATCAAAAAGGATC
TTCACCTAGATCCTTTTAAATTAAAAATGAAGTTTTAAATCAATCTAAAGTATATATGAGTAAACTTGGT
CTGACAGTTACCAATGCTTAATCAGTGAGGCACCTATCTCAGCGATCTGTCTATTTCGTTCATCCATAGT
TGCCTGACTCCCCGTCGTGTAGATAACTACGATACGGGAGGGCTTACCATCTGGCCCCAGTGCTGCAATG
ATACCGCGAGACCCACGCTCACCGGCTCCAGATTTATCAGCAATAAACCAGCCAGCCGGAAGGGCCGAGC
GCAGAAGTGGTCCTGCAACTTTATCCGCCTCCATCCAGTCTATTAATTGTTGCCGGGAAGCTAGAGTAAG
TAGTTCGCCAGTTAATAGTTTGCGCAACGTTGTTGCCATTGCTACAGGCATCGTGGTGTCACGCTCGTCG
TTTGGTATGGCTTCATTCAGCTCCGGTTCCCAACGATCAAGGCGAGTTACATGATCCCCCATGTTGTGCA
AAAAAGCGGTTAGCTCCTTCGGTCCTCCGATCGTTGTCAGAAGTAAGTTGGCCGCAGTGTTATCACTCAT
GGTTATGGCAGCACTGCATAATTCTCTTACTGTCATGCCATCCGTAAGATGCTTTTCTGTGACTGGTGAG
TACTCAACCAAGTCATTCTGAGAATAGTGTATGCGGCGACCGAGTTGCTCTTGCCCGGCGTCAATACGGG
ATAATACCGCGCCACATAGCAGAACTTTAAAAGTGCTCATCATTGGAAAACGTTCTTCGGGGCGAAAACT
CTCAAGGATCTTACCGCTGTTGAGATCCAGTTCGATGTAACCCACTCGTGCACCCAACTGATCTTCAGCA
TCTTTTACTTTCACCAGCGTTTCTGGGTGAGCAAAAACAGGAAGGCAAAATGCCGCAAAAAAGGGAATAA
GGGCGACACGGAAATGTTGAATACTCATACTCTTCCTTTTTCAATATTATTGAAGCATTTATCAGGGTTA
TTGTCTCATGAGCGGATACATATTTGAATGTATTTAGAAAAATAAACAAATAGGGGTTCCGCGCACATTT
CCCCGAAAAGTGCCACCTGACGTC
